Addgene plasmid #173409: RVD-TG6
Purpose: One-step assembly of custom RVD arrays to construct DdCBE, TALE, etc.
Depositing lab: Bin Shen. Depositing organization: Nanjing Medical University. Publication: Precision modeling of mitochondrial diseases in zebrafish via DdCBE-mediated mtDNA base editing. Guo J, Zhang X, Chen X, Sun H, Dai Y, Wang J, Qian X, Tan L, Lou X, Shen B. Cell Discov. 2021 Sep 3;7(1):78. doi: 10.1038/s41421-021-00307-9. PubMed 34480028.
Backbone
  Vector backbone: TetR T vector
  Vector type: Unspecified
Growth in bacteria
  Bacterial resistance: Tetracycline, 10 μg/mL
  Growth temperature: 37°C
  Growth strain: DH5alpha
  Copy number: High Copy
Gene/Insert
  Gene/Insert name: NG-NN dimer RVD at Position6
  Species: Synthetic
  Mutation: no
  Cloning method: Restriction Enzyme; 5′ cloning site Unknown (unknown if destroyed)
Terms and licenses: Academic/Nonprofit Terms; Industry Terms: Not Available to Industry
Depositor comments: RVD is inserted into TA site of TetR T vector
How to cite: RVD-TG6 was a gift from Bin Shen (Addgene plasmid # 173409 ; http://n2t.net/addgene:173409 ; RRID:Addgene_173409)
