[The description below was written by a language model from this plasmid's Addgene catalogue record and pLannotate feature annotations shown in this document.]
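Description:
RVD-TG6 is a small (about 2.6 kb) bacterial module plasmid from a library for one-step assembly of custom repeat-variable diresidue (RVD) arrays, which form the DNA-binding domains of TALE proteins and TALE-based tools such as DdCBE mitochondrial base editors. It is built on a "TetR T vector" backbone, a TA-cloning plasmid, and the depositor notes that the RVD module was inserted at the vector's TA site. The vector type is otherwise unspecified. It is propagated in E. coli as a high-copy plasmid through a ColE1/pUC-type origin and selected with tetracycline. The resistance comes from a complete tetracycline efflux gene (TcR) driven by its native tet promoter.

The insert is a synthetic dimer of two TALE repeats carrying the RVDs NG and NN, designated for position 6 of an assembled array. Under the standard TALE code, NG recognises thymine and NN recognises guanine, which matches the "TG" in the name. A set of such position-specific dimer plasmids lets a user pick the modules matching a target sequence and join them in a defined order in a single reaction. The record does not state the enzymes or overhangs used, and the cloning sites are listed as unknown.

The automated annotation does not label the RVD insert itself. It likely lies in the unannotated stretch between the origin and a T7 promoter, but the record does not confirm this. The table also shows short fragments matching a kanamycin resistance gene and an RSF origin. These are only partial matches, probably backbone remnants without function. No eukaryotic expression elements are annotated, consistent with use purely as a cloning intermediate.
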