Features (pLannotate 1.2.2; 6 found; start..end, strand, type, name):
    618..636     +  promoter       T7 promoter: promoter for bacteriophage T7 RNA polymerase
    639..713     -  CDS            KanR (fragment): aminoglycoside phosphotransferase; aphA-3; confers resistance to kanamycin
    811..2001    -  CDS            TcR: tetracycline efflux protein; tet; confers resistance to tetracycline
   2049..2077    -  promoter       tet promoter: E. coli promoter for tetracycline efflux protein gene
   2093..2132    +  rep_origin     RSF ori (fragment): Plasmids containing the RSF 1030 origin of replication can be propagated in E. coli cells that contain additional plasmids with compatible origins.
   2204..189     -  rep_origin     ori (across the origin): high-copy-number ColE1/pMB1/pBR322/pUC origin of replication
>Addgene plasmid #173409 | RVD-TG6 | addgene full sequence | sequence record 361260 | Addgene NGS Result
GAGTTCTTGAAGTGGTGGCCTAACTACGGCTACACTAGAAGAACAGTATTTGGTATCTGCGCTCTGCTGA
AGCCAGTTACCTTCGGAAAAAGAGTTGGTAGCTCTTGATCCGGCAAACAAACCACCGCTGGTAGCGGTGG
TTTTTTTGTTTGCAAGCAGCAGATTACGCGCAGAAAAAAAGGATCTCAAGAAGATCCTTTGATCTTTTCT
ACGGGGTCTGACGCTCAGTGGAACGACGCGTAACTCACGTTAAGGGATTTTGGTCATGGGTGGCTCGACC
AGATATGGTCTCGGATTGCTAGTAATGGGGGTGGCAAACAGGCTCTTGAGACTGTTCAGCGCCTTCTACC
AGTTCTCTGTCAAGCCCACGGCCTGACGCCCGAGCAAGTTGTAGCGATTGCTAGTAACAATGGTGGCAAA
CAGGCTCTTGAAACCGTACAGCGCCTACTGCCAGTTCTCTGTCAAGCCCACGGTCTGACTCCGGAGCAAG
TTGTAGCGATAGCCTGAGACCAGCTTTGGTCTAGAGGAGGCATGATGATATATTTTTATCTTGTGCAATG
TAACATCAGAGATTTTGAGACACGGGCCAGAGCTGCCAGGAAACAGCTATGACCATGTAATACGACTCAC
TATAGGGGATATTTTATTTTCTCCCAATCAGGCTTGATCCCCAGTAAGTCAAAAAATAGCTCGACATACT
GTTCTTCCCCGATCAAGGGTTGGTTTGCGCATTCACAGTTCTCCGCAAGAATTGATTGGCTCCAATTCTT
GGAGTGGTGAATCCGTTAGCGAGGTGCCGCCGGCTTCCATTCAGGTCGAGGTGGCCCGGCTCCATGCACC
GCGACGCAACGCGGGGAGGCAGACAAGGTATAGGGCGGCGCCTACAATCCATGCCAACCCGTTCCATGTG
CTCGCCGAGGCGGCATAAATCGCCGTGACGATCAGCGGTCCAATGATCGAAGTTAGGCTGGTAAGAGCCG
CGAGCGATCCTTGAAGCTGTCCCTGATGGTCGTCATCTACCTGCCTGGACAGCATGGCCTGCAACGCGGG
CATCCCGATGCCGCCGGAAGCGAGAAGAATCATAATGGGGAAGGCCATCCAGCCTCGCGTCGCGAACGCC
AGCAAGACGTAGCCCAGCGCGTCGGCCGCCATGCCGGCGATAATGGCCTGCTTCTCGCCGAAACGTTTGG
TGGCGGGACCAGTGACGAAGGCTTGAGCGAGGGCGTGCAAGATTCCGAATACCGCAAGCGACAGGCCGAT
CATCGTCGCGCTCCAGCGAAAGCGGTCCTCGCCGAAAATGACCCAGAGCGCTGCCGGCACCTGTCCTACG
AGTTGCATGATAAAGAAGACAGTCATAAGTGCGGCGACGATAGTCATGCCCCGCGCCCACCGGAAGGAGC
TGACTGGGTTGAAGGCTCTCAAGGGCATGGGTCGGCGCTCTCCCTTATGCGACTCCTGCATTAGGAAGCA
GCCCAGTAGTAGGTTGAGGCCGTTGAGCACCGCCGCCGCAAGGAATGGTGCATGTAAGGAGATGGCGCCC
AACAGTCCCCCGGCCACGGGGCCTGCCACCATACCCACGCCGAAACAAGCGCTCATGAGCCCGAAGTGGC
GAGCCCGATCTTCCCCATCGGTGATGTCGGCGATATAGGCGCCAGCAACCGCACCTGTGGCGCCGGTGAT
GCCGGCCACGATGCGTCCGGCGTAGAGAATCCACAGGACGGGTGTGGTCGCCATGATCGCGTAGTCGATA
GTGGCTCCAAGTAGCGAAGCGAGCAGGACTGGGCGGCGGCCAAAGCGGTCGGACAGTGCTCCGAGAACGG
GTGCGCATAGAAATTGCATCAACGCATATAGCGCTAGCAGCACGCCATAGTGACTGGCGATGCTGTCGGA
ATGGACGATATCCCGCAAGAGGCCCGGCAGTACCGGCATAACCAAGCCTATGCCTACAGCATCCAGGGTG
ACGGTGCCGAGGATGACGATGAGCGCATTGTTAGATTTCATACACGGTGCCTGACTGCGTTAGCAATTTA
ACTGTGATAAACTACCGCATTAAAGCTAATCGATGATAAGCTGTCAAACATGAGAATTAATTCATGTTCT
TTCCTGCGTTATCCCCTGATTCTGTGGATAACGCAGGAAAGAACATGTGAGCAAAAGGCCAGCAAAAGGC
CAGGAACCGTAAAAAGGCCGCGTTGCTGGCGTTTTTCCATAGGCTCCGCCCCCCTGACGAGCATCACAAA
AATCGACGCTCAAGTCAGAGGTGGCGAAACCCGACAGGACTATAAAGATACCAGGCGTTTCCCCCTGGAA
GCTCCCTCGTGCGCTCTCCTGTTCCGACCCTGCCGCTTACCGGATACCTGTCCGCCTTTCTCCCTTCGGG
AAGCGTGGCGCTTTCTCATAGCTCACGCTGTAGGTATCTCAGTTCGGTGTAGGTCGTTCGCTCCAAGCTG
GGCTGTGTGCACGAACCCCCCGTTCAGCCCGACCGCTGCGCCTTATCCGGTAACTATCGTCTTGAGTCCA
ACCCGGTAAGACACGACTTATCGCCACTGGCAGCAGCCACTGGTAACAGGATTAGCAGAGCGAGGTATGT
AGGCGGTGCTACA
