>Addgene plasmid #173409 | RVD-TG6 | depositor partial sequence | sequence record 336364 | RVD flanked by two Bsa I sites
GGTCTCGGATTGCTAGTAATGGGGGTGGCAAACAGGCTCTTGAGACTGTTCAGCGCCTTCTACCAGTTCT
CTGTCAAGCCCACGGCCTGACGCCCGAGCAAGTTGTAGCGATTGCTAGTAACAATGGTGGCAAACAGGCT
CTTGAAACCGTACAGCGCCTACTGCCAGTTCTCTGTCAAGCCCACGGTCTGACTCCGGAGCAAGTTGTAG
CGATAGCCTGAGACC
